>Addgene plasmid #154177 | pEF1α-mouse-CHMP3(147)-HA | depositor full sequence | sequence record 298385 | pEF1α-mouse-CHMP3(147)-HA sequence 4781 bps
GTCGACATTGATTATTGACTAGATCATCGCGTGAGGCTCCGGTGCCCGTCAGTGGGCAGAGCGCACATCG
CCCACAGTCCCCGAGAAGTTGGGGGGAGGGGTCGGCAATTGAACCGGTGCCTAGAGAAGGTGGCGCGGGG
TAAACTGGGAAAGTGATGTCGTGTACTGGCTCCGCCTTTTTCCCGAGGGTGGGGGAGAACCGTATATAAG
TGCAGTAGTCGCCGTGAACGTTCTTTTTCGCAACGGGTTTGCCGCCAGAACACAGGTAAGTGCCGTGTGT
GGTTCCCGCGGGCCTGGCCTCTTTACGGGTTATGGCCCTTGCGTGCCTTGAATTACTTCCACGCCCCTGG
CTGCAGTACGTGATTCTTGATCCCGAGCTTCGGGTTGGAAGTGGGTGGGAGAGTTCGAGGCCTTGCGCTT
AAGGAGCCCCTTCGCCTCGTGCTTGAGTTGAGGCCTGGCCTGGGCGCTGGGGCCGCCGCGTGCGAATCTG
GTGGCACCTTCGCGCCTGTCTCGCTGCTTTCGATAAGTCTCTAGCCATTTAAAATTTTTGATGACCTGCT
GCGACGCTTTTTTTCTGGCAAGATAGTCTTGTAAATGCGGGCCAAGATCTGCACACTGGTATTTCGGTTT
TTGGGGCCGCGGGCGGCGACGGGGCCCGTGCGTCCCAGCGCACATGTTCGGCGAGGCGGGGCCTGCGAGC
GCGGCCACCGAGAATCGGACGGGGGTAGTCTCAAGCTGGCCGGCCTGCTCTGGTGCCTGGCCTCGCGCCG
CCGTGTATCGCCCCGCCCTGGGCGGCAAGGCTGGCCCGGTCGGCACCAGTTGCGTGAGCGGAAAGATGGC
CGCTTCCCGGCCCTGCTGCAGGGAGCTCAAAATGGAGGACGCGGCGCTCGGGAGAGCGGGCGGGTGAGTC
ACCCACACAAAGGAAAAGGGCCTTTCCGTCCTCAGCCGTCGCTTCATGTGACTCCACGGAGTACCGGGCG
CCGTCCAGGCACCTCGATTAGTTCTCGAGCTTTTGGAGTACGTCGTCTTTAGGTTGGGGGGAGGGGTTTT
ATGCGATGGAGTTTCCCCACACTGAGTGGGTGGAGACTGAAGTTAGGCCAGCTTGGCACTTGATGTAATT
CTCCTTGGAATTTGCCCTTTTTGAGTTTGGATCTTGGTTCATTCTCAAGCCTCAGACAGTGGTTCAAAGT
TTTTTTCTTCCATTTCAGGTGTCGTGAGGAATTCTGCAGTCGACGGTACCAATTTGCCATGGGACTCTTT
GGAAAAACCCAGGAGAAGCCTCCCAAAGAGCTGGTTAATGAATGGTCACTGAAGATCAGAAAGGAAATGA
GAGTTGTTGACAGGCAAATAAGAGATATCCAAAGAGAAGAAGAGAAAGTAAAACGGTCTGTGAAAGATGC
AGCCAAGAAGGGCCAAAAGGAAGTCTGTGTGGTTCTGGCCAAGGAGATGATCAGGTCAAGGAAAGCCGTG
AGCAAGCTCTATGCCTCCAAAGCACACATGAACTCTGTGCTCATGGGCATGAAGAACCAACTCGCGGTCC
TGCGAGTAGCTGGTTCTCTGCAGAAGAGCACAGAAGTGATGAAGGCAATGCAGAGTCTTGTGAAGATCCC
AGAAATCCAGGCCACCATGCGGGAGCTGTCCAAAGAGATGATGAAGGCTGGAATCATAGAGGAGATGTTA
GAGGATACATACCCATACGATGTTCCAGATTACGCTTGAGCGGCCGCACTCCTCAGGTGCAGGCTGCCTA
TCAGAAGGTGGTGGCTGGTGTGGCCAATGCCCTGGCTCACAAATACCACTGAGATCTTTTTCCCTCTGCC
AAAAATTATGGGGACATCATGAAGCCCCTTGAGCATCTGACTTCTGGCTAATAAAGGAAATTTATTTTCA
TTGCAATAGTGTGTTGGAATTTTTTGTGTCTCTCACTCGGAAGGACATATGGGAGGGCAAATCATTTAAA
ACATCAGAATGAGTATTTGGTTTAGAGTTTGGCAACATATGCCATATGCTGGCTGCCATGAACAAAGGTG
GCTATAAAGAGGTCATCAGTATATGAAACAGCCCCCTGCTGTCCATTCCTTATTCCATAGAAAAGCCTTG
ACTTGAGGTTAGATTTTTTTTATATTTTGTTTTGTGTTATTTTTTTCTTTAACATCCCTAAAATTTTCCT
TACATGTTTTACTAGCCAGATTTTTCCTCCTCTCCTGACTACTCCCAGTCATAGCTGTCCCTCTTCTCTT
ATGAAGATCCCTCGACCTGCAGCCCAAGCTTGGCGTAATCATGGTCATAGCTGTTTCCTGTGTGAAATTG
TTATCCGCTCACAATTCCACACAACATACGAGCCGGAAGCATAAAGTGTAAAGCCTGGGGTGCCTAATGA
GTGAGCTAACTCACATTAATTGCGTTGCGCTCACTGCCCGCTTTCCAGTCGGGAAACCTGTCGTGCCAGC
GGATCCGCATCTCAATTAGTCAGCAACCATAGTCCCGCCCCTAACTCCGCCCATCCCGCCCCTAACTCCG
CCCAGTTCCGCCCATTCTCCGCCCCATGGCTGACTAATTTTTTTTATTTATGCAGAGGCCGAGGCCGCCT
CGGCCTCTGAGCTATTCCAGAAGTAGTGAGGAGGCTTTTTTGGAGGCCTAGGCTTTTGCAAAAAGCTAAC
TTGTTTATTGCAGCTTATAATGGTTACAAATAAAGCAATAGCATCACAAATTTCACAAATAAAGCATTTT
TTTCACTGCATTCTAGTTGTGGTTTGTCCAAACTCATCAATGTATCTTATCATGTCTGGATCCGCTGCAT
TAATGAATCGGCCAACGCGCGGGGAGAGGCGGTTTGCGTATTGGGCGCTCTTCCGCTTCCTCGCTCACTG
ACTCGCTGCGCTCGGTCGTTCGGCTGCGGCGAGCGGTATCAGCTCACTCAAAGGCGGTAATACGGTTATC
CACAGAATCAGGGGATAACGCAGGAAAGAACATGTGAGCAAAAGGCCAGCAAAAGGCCAGGAACCGTAAA
AAGGCCGCGTTGCTGGCGTTTTTCCATAGGCTCCGCCCCCCTGACGAGCATCACAAAAATCGACGCTCAA
GTCAGAGGTGGCGAAACCCGACAGGACTATAAAGATACCAGGCGTTTCCCCCTGGAAGCTCCCTCGTGCG
CTCTCCTGTTCCGACCCTGCCGCTTACCGGATACCTGTCCGCCTTTCTCCCTTCGGGAAGCGTGGCGCTT
TCTCAATGCTCACGCTGTAGGTATCTCAGTTCGGTGTAGGTCGTTCGCTCCAAGCTGGGCTGTGTGCACG
AACCCCCCGTTCAGCCCGACCGCTGCGCCTTATCCGGTAACTATCGTCTTGAGTCCAACCCGGTAAGACA
CGACTTATCGCCACTGGCAGCAGCCACTGGTAACAGGATTAGCAGAGCGAGGTATGTAGGCGGTGCTACA
GAGTTCTTGAAGTGGTGGCCTAACTACGGCTACACTAGAAGGACAGTATTTGGTATCTGCGCTCTGCTGA
AGCCAGTTACCTTCGGAAAAAGAGTTGGTAGCTCTTGATCCGGCAAACAAACCACCGCTGGTAGCGGTGG
TTTTTTTGTTTGCAAGCAGCAGATTACGCGCAGAAAAAAAGGATCTCAAGAAGATCCTTTGATCTTTTCT
ACGGGGTCTGACGCTCAGTGGAACGAAAACTCACGTTAAGGGATTTTGGTCATGAGATTATCAAAAAGGA
TCTTCACCTAGATCCTTTTAAATTAAAAATGAAGTTTTAAATCAATCTAAAGTATATATGAGTAAACTTG
GTCTGACAGTTACCAATGCTTAATCAGTGAGGCACCTATCTCAGCGATCTGTCTATTTCGTTCATCCATA
GTTGCCTGACTCCCCGTCGTGTAGATAACTACGATACGGGAGGGCTTACCATCTGGCCCCAGTGCTGCAA
TGATACCGCGAGACCCACGCTCACCGGCTCCAGATTTATCAGCAATAAACCAGCCAGCCGGAAGGGCCGA
GCGCAGAAGTGGTCCTGCAACTTTATCCGCCTCCATCCAGTCTATTAATTGTTGCCGGGAAGCTAGAGTA
AGTAGTTCGCCAGTTAATAGTTTGCGCAACGTTGTTGCCATTGCTACAGGCATCGTGGTGTCACGCTCGT
CGTTTGGTATGGCTTCATTCAGCTCCGGTTCCCAACGATCAAGGCGAGTTACATGATCCCCCATGTTGTG
CAAAAAAGCGGTTAGCTCCTTCGGTCCTCCGATCGTTGTCAGAAGTAAGTTGGCCGCAGTGTTATCACTC
ATGGTTATGGCAGCACTGCATAATTCTCTTACTGTCATGCCATCCGTAAGATGCTTTTCTGTGACTGGTG
AGTACTCAACCAAGTCATTCTGAGAATAGTGTATGCGGCGACCGAGTTGCTCTTGCCCGGCGTCAATACG
GGATAATACCGCGCCACATAGCAGAACTTTAAAAGTGCTCATCATTGGAAAACGTTCTTCGGGGCGAAAA
CTCTCAAGGATCTTACCGCTGTTGAGATCCAGTTCGATGTAACCCACTCGTGCACCCAACTGATCTTCAG
CATCTTTTACTTTCACCAGCGTTTCTGGGTGAGCAAAAACAGGAAGGCAAAATGCCGCAAAAAAGGGAAT
AAGGGCGACACGGAAATGTTGAATACTCATACTCTTCCTTTTTCAATATTATTGAAGCATTTATCAGGGT
TATTGTCTCATGAGCGGATACATATTTGAATGTATTTAGAAAAATAAACAAATAGGGGTTCCGCGCACAT
TTCCCCGAAAAGTGCCACCTG
Features (pLannotate 1.2.2; 18 found; start..end, strand, type, name):
      4..22      +  enhancer       CMV enhancer (fragment): human cytomegalovirus immediate early enhancer
     36..1217    +  promoter       EF-1α promoter: strong constitutive promoter for human elongation factor EF-1α
   1219..1240    +  misc_feature   MCS (fragment): multiple cloning site
   1249..1692    +  CDS            Chmp3 (fragment): CHMP3_RAT - Also known as Vps24. Experimental evidence at protein level: Swiss-Prot protein existence level 1. Probable core component of the endosomal sorting required for transport complex III (ESCRT-III) which is involved in multivesicular bodies (MVBs) formation and sorting of endosomal cargo proteins into MVBs. MVBs contain intraluminal vesicles (ILVs) that are generated by invagination and scission from the limiting membrane of the endosome and mostly are delivered to lysosomes enabling degradation of membrane proteins, such as stimulated growth factor receptors, lysosomal enzymes and li
   1690..1717    +  CDS            3xHA (fragment): three tandem HA epitope tags
   1728..1799    +  CDS            HBB (fragment): HBB_PONPY - Experimental evidence at transcript level: Swiss-Prot protein existence level 2. Involved in oxygen transport from the lung to the various peripheral tissues. From Pongo pygmaeus (Bornean orangutan).
   1870..1925    +  polyA_signal   β-globin poly(A) signal: rabbit β-globin polyadenylation signal (Gil and Proudfoot, 1987)
   2308..2324    -  protein_bind   lac operator: The lac repressor binds to the lac operator to inhibit transcription in E. coli. This inhibition can be relieved by adding lactose or isopropyl-β-D-thiogalactopyranoside (IPTG). lac repressor encoded by lacI
   2332..2362    -  promoter       lac promoter: promoter for the E. coli lac operon
   2377..2398    -  protein_bind   CAP binding site: CAP binding activates transcription in the presence of cAMP. E. coli catabolite activator protein
   2411..2450    -  CDS            lacI (fragment): lac repressor; lacI; The lac repressor binds to the lac operator to inhibit transcription in E. coli. This inhibition can be relieved by adding lactose or isopropyl-β-D-thiogalactopyranoside (IPTG).
   2457..2479    +  promoter       SV40 promoter (fragment): SV40 enhancer and early promoter
   2503..2638    +  rep_origin     SV40 ori: SV40 origin of replication
   2658..2792    +  polyA_signal   SV40 poly(A) signal: SV40 polyadenylation signal
   2794..2848    -  CDS            lacI (fragment): lac repressor; lacI; The lac repressor binds to the lac operator to inhibit transcription in E. coli. This inhibition can be relieved by adding lactose or isopropyl-β-D-thiogalactopyranoside (IPTG).
   3031..3619    -  rep_origin     ori: high-copy-number ColE1/pMB1/pBR322/pUC origin of replication
   3790..4650    -  CDS            AmpR: β-lactamase; bla; confers resistance to ampicillin, carbenicillin, and related antibiotics
   4651..4755    -  promoter       AmpR promoter: bla
