>Addgene plasmid #154177 | pEF1α-mouse-CHMP3(147)-HA | addgene full sequence | sequence record 308917 | Addgene NGS Result
GCTCCGGTGCCCGTCAGTGGGCAGAGCGCACATCGCCCACAGTCCCCGAGAAGTTGGGGGGAGGGGTCGG
CAATTGAACCGGTGCCTAGAGAAGGTGGCGCGGGGTAAACTGGGAAAGTGATGTCGTGTACTGGCTCCGC
CTTTTTCCCGAGGGTGGGGGAGAACCGTATATAAGTGCAGTAGTCGCCGTGAACGTTCTTTTTCGCAACG
GGTTTGCCGCCAGAACACAGGTAAGTGCCGTGTGTGGTTCCCGCGGGCCTGGCCTCTTTACGGGTTATGG
CCCTTGCGTGCCTTGAATTACTTCCACGCCCCTGGCTGCAGTACGTGATTCTTGATCCCGAGCTTCGGGT
TGGAAGTGGGTGGGAGAGTTCGAGGCCTTGCGCTTAAGGAGCCCCTTCGCCTCGTGCTTGAGTTGAGGCC
TGGCCTGGGCGCTGGGGCCGCCGCGTGCGAATCTGGTGGCACCTTCGCGCCTGTCTCGCTGCTTTCGATA
AGTCTCTAGCCATTTAAAATTTTTGATGACCTGCTGCGACGCTTTTTTTCTGGCAAGATAGTCTTGTAAA
TGCGGGCCAAGATCTGCACACTGGTATTTCGGTTTTTGGGGCCGCGGGCGGCGACGGGGCCCGTGCGTCC
CAGCGCACATGTTCGGCGAGGCGGGGCCTGCGAGCGCGGCCACCGAGAATCGGACGGGGGTAGTCTCAAG
CTGGCCGGCCTGCTCTGGTGCCTGGCCTCGCGCCGCCGTGTATCGCCCCGCCCTGGGCGGCAAGGCTGGC
CCGGTCGGCACCAGTTGCGTGAGCGGAAAGATGGCCGCTTCCCGGCCCTGCTGCAGGGAGCTCAAAATGG
AGGACGCGGCGCTCGGGAGAGCGGGCGGGTGAGTCACCCACACAAAGGAAAAGGGCCTTTCCGTCCTCAG
CCGTCGCTTCATGTGACTCCACGGAGTACCGGGCGCCGTCCAGGCACCTCGATTAGTTCTCGAGCTTTTG
GAGTACGTCGTCTTTAGGTTGGGGGGAGGGGTTTTATGCGATGGAGTTTCCCCACACTGAGTGGGTGGAG
ACTGAAGTTAGGCCAGCTTGGCACTTGATGTAATTCTCCTTGGAATTTGCCCTTTTTGAGTTTGGATCTT
GGTTCATTCTCAAGCCTCAGACAGTGGTTCAAAGTTTTTTTCTTCCATTTCAGGTGTCGTGAGGAATTCT
GCAGTCGACGGTACCAATTTGCCATGGGACTCTTTGGAAAAACCCAGGAGAAGCCTCCCAAAGAGCTGGT
TAATGAATGGTCACTGAAGATCAGAAAGGAAATGAGAGTTGTTGACAGGCAAATAAGAGATATCCAAAGA
GAAGAAGAGAAAGTAAAACGGTCTGTGAAAGATGCAGCCAAGAAGGGCCAAAAGGAAGTCTGTGTGGTTC
TGGCCAAGGAGATGATCAGGTCAAGGAAAGCCGTGAGCAAGCTCTATGCCTCCAAAGCACACATGAACTC
TGTGCTCATGGGCATGAAGAACCAACTCGCGGTCCTGCGAGTAGCTGGTTCTCTGCAGAAGAGCACAGAA
GTGATGAAGGCAATGCAGAGTCTTGTGAAGATCCCAGAAATCCAGGCCACCATGCGGGAGCTGTCCAAAG
AGATGATGAAGGCTGGAATCATAGAGGAGATGTTAGAGGATACATACCCATACGATGTTCCAGATTACGC
TTGAGCGGCCGCACTCCTCAGGTGCAGGCTGCCTATCAGAAGGTGGTGGCTGGTGTGGCCAATGCCCTGG
CTCACAAATACCACTGAGATCTTTTTCCCTCTGCCAAAAATTATGGGGACATCATGAAGCCCCTTGAGCA
TCTGACTTCTGGCTAATAAAGGAAATTTATTTTCATTGCAATAGTGTGTTGGAATTTTTTGTGTCTCTCA
CTCGGAAGGACATATGGGAGGGCAAATCATTTAAAACATCAGAATGAGTATTTGGTTTAGAGTTTGGCAA
CATATGCCCATATGCTGGCTGCCATGAACAAAGGTTGGCTATAAAGAGGTCATCAGTATATGAAACAGCC
CCCTGCTGTCCATTCCTTATTCCATAGAAAAGCCTTGACTTGAGGTTAGATTTTTTTTATATTTTGTTTT
GTGTTATTTTTTTCTTTAACATCCCTAAAATTTTCCTTACATGTTTTACTAGCCAGATTTTTCCTCCTCT
CCTGACTACTCCCAGTCATAGCTGTCCCTCTTCTCTTATGGAGATCCCTCGACCTGCAGCCCAAGCTTGG
CGTAATCATGGTCATAGCTGTTTCCTGTGTGAAATTGTTATCCGCTCACAATTCCACACAACATACGAGC
CGGAAGCATAAAGTGTAAAGCCTGGGGTGCCTAATGAGTGAGCTAACTCACATTAATTGCGTTGCGCTCA
CTGCCCGCTTTCCAGTCGGGAAACCTGTCGTGCCAGCGGATCCGCATCTCAATTAGTCAGCAACCATAGT
CCCGCCCCTAACTCCGCCCATCCCGCCCCTAACTCCGCCCAGTTCCGCCCATTCTCCGCCCCATGGCTGA
CTAATTTTTTTTATTTATGCAGAGGCCGAGGCCGCCTCGGCCTCTGAGCTATTCCAGAAGTAGTGAGGAG
GCTTTTTTGGAGGCCTAGGCTTTTGCAAAAAGCTAACTTGTTTATTGCAGCTTATAATGGTTACAAATAA
AGCAATAGCATCACAAATTTCACAAATAAAGCATTTTTTTCACTGCATTCTAGTTGTGGTTTGTCCAAAC
TCATCAATGTATCTTATCATGTCTGGATCCGCTGCATTAATGAATCGGCCAACGCGCGGGGAGAGGCGGT
TTGCGTATTGGGCGCTCTTCCGCTTCCTCGCTCACTGACTCGCTGCGCTCGGTCGTTCGGCTGCGGCGAG
CGGTATCAGCTCACTCAAAGGCGGTAATACGGTTATCCACAGAATCAGGGGATAACGCAGGAAAGAACAT
GTGAGCAAAAGGCCAGCAAAAGGCCAGGAACCGTAAAAAGGCCGCGTTGCTGGCGTTTTTCCATAGGCTC
CGCCCCCCTGACGAGCATCACAAAAATCGACGCTCAAGTCAGAGGTGGCGAAACCCGACAGGACTATAAA
GATACCAGGCGTTTCCCCCTGGAAGCTCCCTCGTGCGCTCTCCTGTTCCGACCCTGCCGCTTACCGGATA
CCTGTCCGCCTTTCTCCCTTCGGGAAGCGTGGCGCTTTCTCATAGCTCACGCTGTAGGTATCTCAGTTCG
GTGTAGGTCGTTCGCTCCAAGCTGGGCTGTGTGCACGAACCCCCCGTTCAGCCCGACCGCTGCGCCTTAT
CCGGTAACTATCGTCTTGAGTCCAACCCGGTAAGACACGACTTATCGCCACTGGCAGCAGCCACTGGTAA
CAGGATTAGCAGAGCGAGGTATGTAGGCGGTGCTACAGAGTTCTTGAAGTGGTGGCCTAACTACGGCTAC
ACTAGAAGAACAGTATTTGGTATCTGCGCTCTGCTGAAGCCAGTTACCTTCGGAAAAAGAGTTGGTAGCT
CTTGATCCGGCAAACAAACCACCGCTGGTAGCGGTGGTTTTTTTGTTTGCAAGCAGCAGATTACGCGCAG
AAAAAAAGGATCTCAAGAAGATCCTTTGATCTTTTCTACGGGGTCTGACGCTCAGTGGAACGAAAACTCA
CGTTAAGGGATTTTGGTCATGAGATTATCAAAAAGGATCTTCACCTAGATCCTTTTAAATTAAAAATGAA
GTTTTAAATCAATCTAAAGTATATATGAGTAAACTTGGTCTGACAGTTACCAATGCTTAATCAGTGAGGC
ACCTATCTCAGCGATCTGTCTATTTCGTTCATCCATAGTTGCCTGACTCCCCGTCGTGTAGATAACTACG
ATACGGGAGGGCTTACCATCTGGCCCCAGTGCTGCAATGATACCGCGAGACCCACGCTCACCGGCTCCAG
ATTTATCAGCAATAAACCAGCCAGCCGGAAGGGCCGAGCGCAGAAGTGGTCCTGCAACTTTATCCGCCTC
CATCCAGTCTATTAATTGTTGCCGGGAAGCTAGAGTAAGTAGTTCGCCAGTTAATAGTTTGCGCAACGTT
GTTGCCATTGCTACAGGCATCGTGGTGTCACGCTCGTCGTTTGGTATGGCTTCATTCAGCTCCGGTTCCC
AACGATCAAGGCGAGTTACATGATCCCCCATGTTGTGCAAAAAAGCGGTTAGCTCCTTCGGTCCTCCGAT
CGTTGTCAGAAGTAAGTTGGCCGCAGTGTTATCACTCATGGTTATGGCAGCACTGCATAATTCTCTTACT
GTCATGCCATCCGTAAGATGCTTTTCTGTGACTGGTGAGTACTCAACCAAGTCATTCTGAGAATAGTGTA
TGCGGCGACCGAGTTGCTCTTGCCCGGCGTCAATACGGGATAATACCGCGCCACATAGCAGAACTTTAAA
AGTGCTCATCATTGGAAAACGTTCTTCGGGGCGAAAACTCTCAAGGATCTTACCGCTGTTGAGATCCAGT
TCGATGTAACCCACTCGTGCACCCAACTGATCTTCAGCATCTTTTACTTTCACCAGCGTTTCTGGGTGAG
CAAAAACAGGAAGGCAAAATGCCGCAAAAAAGGGAATAAGGGCGACACGGAAATGTTGAATACTCATACT
CTTCCTTTTTCAATATTATTGAAGCATTTATCAGGGTTATTGTCTCATGAGCGGATACATATTTGAATGT
ATTTAGAAAAATAAACAAATAGGGGTTCCGCGCACATTTCCCCGAAAAGTGCCACCTGGGTCGACATTGA
TTATTGACTAGATCATCGCGTGAG
Features (pLannotate 1.2.2; 18 found; start..end, strand, type, name):
      1..1182    +  promoter       EF-1α promoter: strong constitutive promoter for human elongation factor EF-1α
   1184..1205    +  misc_feature   MCS (fragment): multiple cloning site
   1214..1657    +  CDS            Chmp3 (fragment): CHMP3_RAT - Also known as Vps24. Experimental evidence at protein level: Swiss-Prot protein existence level 1. Probable core component of the endosomal sorting required for transport complex III (ESCRT-III) which is involved in multivesicular bodies (MVBs) formation and sorting of endosomal cargo proteins into MVBs. MVBs contain intraluminal vesicles (ILVs) that are generated by invagination and scission from the limiting membrane of the endosome and mostly are delivered to lysosomes enabling degradation of membrane proteins, such as stimulated growth factor receptors, lysosomal enzymes and li
   1655..1682    +  CDS            3xHA (fragment): three tandem HA epitope tags
   1693..1764    +  CDS            HBB (fragment): HBB_PONPY - Experimental evidence at transcript level: Swiss-Prot protein existence level 2. Involved in oxygen transport from the lung to the various peripheral tissues. From Pongo pygmaeus (Bornean orangutan).
   1835..1890    +  polyA_signal   β-globin poly(A) signal: rabbit β-globin polyadenylation signal (Gil and Proudfoot, 1987)
   2275..2291    -  protein_bind   lac operator: The lac repressor binds to the lac operator to inhibit transcription in E. coli. This inhibition can be relieved by adding lactose or isopropyl-β-D-thiogalactopyranoside (IPTG). lac repressor encoded by lacI
   2299..2329    -  promoter       lac promoter: promoter for the E. coli lac operon
   2344..2365    -  protein_bind   CAP binding site: CAP binding activates transcription in the presence of cAMP. E. coli catabolite activator protein
   2378..2417    -  CDS            lacI (fragment): lac repressor; lacI; The lac repressor binds to the lac operator to inhibit transcription in E. coli. This inhibition can be relieved by adding lactose or isopropyl-β-D-thiogalactopyranoside (IPTG).
   2424..2446    +  promoter       SV40 promoter (fragment): SV40 enhancer and early promoter
   2470..2605    +  rep_origin     SV40 ori: SV40 origin of replication
   2625..2759    +  polyA_signal   SV40 poly(A) signal: SV40 polyadenylation signal
   2761..2815    -  CDS            lacI (fragment): lac repressor; lacI; The lac repressor binds to the lac operator to inhibit transcription in E. coli. This inhibition can be relieved by adding lactose or isopropyl-β-D-thiogalactopyranoside (IPTG).
   2998..3586    -  rep_origin     ori: high-copy-number ColE1/pMB1/pBR322/pUC origin of replication
   3757..4617    -  CDS            AmpR: β-lactamase; bla; confers resistance to ampicillin, carbenicillin, and related antibiotics
   4618..4722    -  promoter       AmpR promoter: bla
   4753..4771    +  enhancer       CMV enhancer (fragment): human cytomegalovirus immediate early enhancer
