[The description below was written by a language model from this plasmid's Addgene catalogue record and pLannotate feature annotations shown in this document.]
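Description:
pEF1α-mouse-CHMP3(147)-HA is a mammalian expression plasmid of about 4.8 kb, built on the pEF-GFP backbone with the GFP coding sequence removed. It is propagated in E. coli through a high-copy ColE1/pUC-type origin and selected with ampicillin via the β-lactamase gene and its native promoter. No mammalian selection marker is annotated, so the plasmid appears suited to transient transfection. An SV40 origin of replication is present, which can support episomal amplification in cells expressing SV40 large T antigen. Small remnants of lac regulatory elements, lacI, the SV40 promoter and the CMV enhancer are backbone leftovers rather than functional parts of the design.

The expression cassette uses the strong constitutive human EF-1α promoter to drive a 471 bp insert cloned between KpnI and NotI. The insert encodes mouse CHMP3 (Vps24) truncated at amino acid 147 and carries a C-terminal HA epitope for detection. The annotation software matches the tag to a fragment of a 3xHA feature, and its short length is consistent with a single HA copy. It also labels the coding region by homology to rat CHMP3, although the catalogue lists the species as mouse. Downstream, a β-globin-derived segment and the rabbit β-globin polyadenylation signal terminate the transcript.

CHMP3 is a core ESCRT-III subunit involved in membrane scission. The associated publication concerns truncated "retroCHMP3" proteins that block budding of enveloped viruses without blocking cytokinesis, so this construct likely tests an engineered truncation of the mouse protein in that context. The depositor and sequencing-derived records differ by only a few nucleotides and in their start coordinate, and they show the same feature set.
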