Addgene plasmid #154177: pEF1α-mouse-CHMP3(147)-HA
Purpose: expresses mouse CHMP3(147) in mammalian cells
Depositing lab: Wesley Sundquist. Depositing organization: University of Utah. Publication: RetroCHMP3 blocks budding of enveloped viruses without blocking cytokinesis. Rheinemann L, Downhour DM, Bredbenner K, Mercenne G, Davenport KA, Schmitt PT, Necessary CR, McCullough J, Schmitt AP, Simon SM, Sundquist WI, Elde NC. Cell. 2021 Sep 27. pii: S0092-8674(21)01055-2. doi: 10.1016/j.cell.2021.09.008. PubMed 34597582.
Backbone
  Vector backbone: pEF-GFP
  Backbone manufacturer: #11154
  Backbone size w/o insert (bp): 4311
  Total vector size (bp): 4781
  Modifications to backbone: deleted GFP
  Vector type: Mammalian Expression
Growth in bacteria
  Bacterial resistance: Ampicillin, 100 μg/mL
  Growth temperature: 37°C
  Growth strain: DH5alpha
  Copy number: Unknown
Gene/Insert
  Gene/Insert name: CHMP3
  Species: M. musculus (mouse)
  Insert size (bp): 471
  Mutation: C-terminal truncation of CHMP3 at amino acid 147
  Entrez Gene: Chmp3 (a.k.a. 25.1, 4921505F14Rik, 9130011K15Rik, CGI-49, D6Ertd286e, NEDF, Vps24)
  Promoter: EF1alpha
  Tag / fusion protein: HA (C terminal on insert)
  Cloning method: Restriction Enzyme; 5′ cloning site KpnI (not destroyed); 3′ cloning site NotI (not destroyed)
  Sequencing primers: 5′ ggaatttgccctttttgagtttgg
Resource information
  A portion of this plasmid was derived from a plasmid made by: Diane Downhour, Nels Elde laboratory, University of Utah
Terms and licenses: Academic/Nonprofit Terms; Industry Terms: Not Available to Industry
How to cite: pEF1α-mouse-CHMP3(147)-HA was a gift from Wesley Sundquist (Addgene plasmid # 154177 ; http://n2t.net/addgene:154177 ; RRID:Addgene_154177)
